Addgene plasmid #41233: TAL3059
Depositing lab: Keith Joung. Depositing organization: Massachusetts General Hospital. Publication: Targeted gene disruption in somatic zebrafish cells using engineered TALENs. Sander JD, Cade L, Khayter C, Reyon D, Peterson RT, Joung JK, Yeh JR. Nat Biotechnol. 2011 Aug 5;29(8):697-8. doi: 10.1038/nbt.1934. PubMed 21822241.
Backbone
  Vector backbone: JDS74
  Backbone manufacturer: Addgene plasmid #32288
  Backbone size w/o insert (bp): 6447
  Vector type: Mammalian Expression ; T7
Growth in bacteria
  Bacterial resistance: Ampicillin, 100 μg/mL
  Growth temperature: 37°C
  Growth strain: XL1 Blue
  Copy number: High Copy
Gene/Insert
  Gene/Insert name: ZebrafishCommunity-cx52.7-Right (alt name: cx52.7)
  Species: D. rerio (zebrafish)
  Insert size (bp): 1640
  Promoter: CMV
  Tag / fusion protein: 3X Flag (N terminal on backbone); WT FOKI (C terminal on backbone)
  Cloning method: Restriction Enzyme; 5′ cloning site N/A (destroyed during cloning); 3′ cloning site N/A (destroyed during cloning)
  Sequencing primers: 5′ CMV-F; 3′ BGH-rev
Terms and licenses: Academic/Nonprofit Terms; Industry Terms: Not Available to Industry
Depositor comments: Target binding site: TGCATCCAGGCTGGTCCG It is strongly recommended that users perform a diagnostic digest to verify this plasmid prior to use. For example, a double digest of the plasmid with BamHI and KpnI should result in two bands at 2.3kb and 5.8kb.
How to cite: TAL3059 was a gift from Keith Joung (Addgene plasmid # 41233 ; http://n2t.net/addgene:41233 ; RRID:Addgene_41233)
