[The description below was written by a language model from this plasmid's Addgene catalogue record.]
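Description:
TAL3059 is a TALEN expression plasmid built on the JDS74 backbone (about 6.4 kb without insert), a mammalian expression vector that also carries a T7 promoter. It is maintained in E. coli as a high-copy plasmid under ampicillin selection. The record does not include a feature table, so the origin of replication and other backbone elements are not itemised. The use of a BGH reverse sequencing primer suggests a bovine growth hormone polyadenylation region downstream of the coding sequence.

The insert, roughly 1.6 kb, is an engineered TAL effector repeat array designated ZebrafishCommunity-cx52.7-Right. It is designed to recognise one half-site in the zebrafish cx52.7 gene. The array was cloned by restriction enzyme methods that destroyed the flanking sites. This placed it in frame with backbone-encoded sequences: an N-terminal 3X Flag tag for detection and a C-terminal wild-type FokI nuclease domain. Expression of the complete fusion is driven by the CMV promoter in mammalian cells. The T7 promoter would allow in vitro transcription of mRNA, the usual route for delivering TALENs into zebrafish embryos by injection.

FokI cleaves DNA only as a dimer, so this "Right" monomer is intended to be used with a matching "Left" TALEN that binds the opposing half-site. The two nuclease domains then meet over the spacer and make a double-strand break. Error-prone repair of that break can produce insertions or deletions that disrupt the gene. This fits the associated work on targeted gene disruption in somatic zebrafish cells. The depositor advises confirming the plasmid by diagnostic restriction digest before use, a sensible precaution given the repetitive nature of TAL arrays.
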