>Addgene plasmid #41233 | TAL3059 | depositor partial sequence | sequence record 54872 | TAL3059 sequence 2430 bps
TCTAGAGCTAGCACCATGGACTACAAAGACCATGACGGTGATTATAAAGATCATGACATCGATTACAAGG
ATGACGATGACAAGATGGCCCCCAAGAAGAAGAGGAAGGTGGGCATTCACCGCGGGGTACCTATGGTGGA
CTTGAGGACACTCGGTTATTCGCAACAGCAACAGGAGAAAATCAAGCCTAAGGTCAGGAGCACCGTCGCG
CAACACCACGAGGCGCTTGTGGGGCATGGCTTCACTCATGCGCATATTGTCGCGCTTTCACAGCACCCTG
CGGCGCTTGGGACGGTGGCTGTCAAATACCAAGATATGATTGCGGCCCTGCCCGAAGCCACGCACGAGGC
AATTGTAGGGGTCGGTAAACAGTGGTCGGGAGCGCGAGCACTTGAGGCGCTGCTGACTGTGGCGGGTGAG
CTTAGGGGGCCTCCGCTCCAGCTCGACACCGGGCAGCTGCTGAAGATCGCGAAGAGAGGGGGAGTAACAG
CGGTAGAGGCAGTGCACGCCTGGCGCAATGCGCTCACCGGGGCCCCCTTGAACCTGACCCCAGACCAGGT
AGTCGCAATCGCGAACAATAATGGGGGAAAGCAAGCCCTGGAAACCGTGCAAAGGTTGTTGCCGGTCCTT
TGTCAAGACCACGGCCTTACACCGGAGCAAGTCGTGGCCATTGCATCCCACGACGGTGGCAAACAGGCTC
TTGAGACGGTTCAGAGACTTCTCCCAGTTCTCTGTCAAGCCCACGGGCTGACTCCCGATCAAGTTGTAGC
GATTGCGTCGAACATTGGAGGGAAACAAGCATTGGAGACTGTCCAACGGCTCCTTCCCGTGTTGTGTCAA
GCCCACGGTTTGACGCCTGCACAAGTGGTCGCCATCGCCTCGAATGGCGGCGGTAAGCAGGCGCTGGAAA
CAGTACAGCGCCTGCTGCCTGTACTGTGCCAGGATCATGGACTGACCCCAGACCAGGTAGTCGCAATCGC
GTCACATGACGGGGGAAAGCAAGCCCTGGAAACCGTGCAAAGGTTGTTGCCGGTCCTTTGTCAAGACCAC
GGCCTTACACCGGAGCAAGTCGTGGCCATTGCATCCCACGACGGTGGCAAACAGGCTCTTGAGACGGTTC
AGAGACTTCTCCCAGTTCTCTGTCAAGCCCACGGGCTGACTCCCGATCAAGTTGTAGCGATTGCGTCGAA
CATTGGAGGGAAACAAGCATTGGAGACTGTCCAACGGCTCCTTCCCGTGTTGTGTCAAGCCCACGGTTTG
ACGCCTGCACAAGTGGTCGCCATCGCCAACAACAACGGCGGTAAGCAGGCGCTGGAAACAGTACAGCGCC
TGCTGCCTGTACTGTGCCAGGATCATGGACTGACCCCAGACCAGGTAGTCGCAATCGCGAACAATAATGG
GGGAAAGCAAGCCCTGGAAACCGTGCAAAGGTTGTTGCCGGTCCTTTGTCAAGACCACGGCCTTACACCG
GAGCAAGTCGTGGCCATTGCATCCCACGACGGTGGCAAACAGGCTCTTGAGACGGTTCAGAGACTTCTCC
CAGTTCTCTGTCAAGCCCACGGGCTGACTCCCGATCAAGTTGTAGCGATTGCGTCCAACGGTGGAGGGAA
ACAAGCATTGGAGACTGTCCAACGGCTCCTTCCCGTGTTGTGTCAAGCCCACGGTTTGACGCCTGCACAA
GTGGTCGCCATCGCCAACAACAACGGCGGTAAGCAGGCGCTGGAAACAGTACAGCGCCTGCTGCCTGTAC
TGTGCCAGGATCATGGACTGACCCCAGACCAGGTAGTCGCAATCGCGAACAATAATGGGGGAAAGCAAGC
CCTGGAAACCGTGCAAAGGTTGTTGCCGGTCCTTTGTCAAGACCACGGCCTTACACCGGAGCAAGTCGTG
GCCATTGCAAGCAATGGGGGTGGCAAACAGGCTCTTGAGACGGTTCAGAGACTTCTCCCAGTTCTCTGTC
AAGCCCACGGGCTGACTCCCGATCAAGTTGTAGCGATTGCGTCGCATGACGGAGGGAAACAAGCATTGGA
GACTGTCCAACGGCTCCTTCCCGTGTTGTGTCAAGCCCACGGTTTGACGCCTGCACAAGTGGTCGCCATC
GCCAGCCATGATGGCGGTAAGCAGGCGCTGGAAACAGTACAGCGCCTGCTGCCTGTACTGTGCCAGGATC
ATGGACTGACACCCGAACAGGTGGTCGCCATTGCTAATAATAACGGAGGACGGCCAGCCTTGGAGTCCAT
CGTAGCCCAATTGTCCAGGCCCGATCCCGCGTTGGCTGCGTTAACGAATGACCATCTGGTGGCGTTGGCA
TGTCTTGGTGGACGACCCGCGCTCGATGCAGTCAAAAAGGGTCTGCCTCATGCTCCCGCATTGATCAAAA
GAACCAACCGGCGGATTCCCGAGAGAACTTCCCATCGAGTCGCGGGATCC
