>Addgene plasmid #41233 | TAL3059 | addgene partial sequence | sequence record 56066 | JDS-TALEN-F 5'-TAGGGGTCGGTAAACAGTGG-3'
GCGCTGCTGACTGTGGCGGGTGAGCTTAGGGGGCCTCCGCTCCAGCTCGACACCGGGCAGCTGCTGAAGA
TCGCGAAGAGAGGGGGAGTAACAGCGGTAGAGGCAGTGCACGCCTGGCGCAATGCGCTCACCGGGGCCCC
CTTGAACCTGACCCCAGACCAGGTAGTCGCAATCGCGAACAATAATGGGGGAAAGCAAGCCCTGGAAACC
GTGCAAAGGTTGTTGCCGGTCCTTTGTCAAGACCACGGCCTTACACCGGAGCAAGTCGTGGCCATTGCAT
CCCACGACGGTGGCAAACAGGCTCTTGAGACGGTTCAGAGACTTCTCCCAGTTCTCTGTCAAGCCCACGG
GCTGACTCCCGATCAAGTTGTAGCGATTGCGTCGAACATTGGAGGGAAACAAGCATTGGAGACTGTCCAA
CGGCTCCTTCCCGTGTTGTGTCAAGCCCACGGTTTGACGCCTGCACAAGTGGTCGCCATCGCCTCGAATG
GCGGCGGTAAGCAGGCGCTGGAAACAGTACAGCGCCTGCTGCCTGTACTGTGCCAGGATCATGGACTGAC
CCCAGACCAGGTAGTCGCAATCGCGTCACATGACGGGGGAAAGCAAGCCCTGGAAACCGTGCAAAGGTTG
TTGCCGGTCCTTTGTCAAGACCACGGCCTTACACCGGAGCAAGTCGTGGCCATTGCATCCCACGACGGTG
GCAAACAGGCTCTTGAGACGGTTCAGAGACTTCTCCCAGTTCTCTGTCAAGCCCACGGGCTGACTCCCGA
TCAAGTTGTAGCGATTGCGTCGAACATTGGAGGGAAACAAGCATTGGAGACTGTCCAACGGCTCCTTCCC
GTGTTGTGTCAAGCCC
